>Addgene plasmid #208807 | pCFT4.2 | addgene full sequence | sequence record 410863 | Addgene NGS Result
GCGGCCACCGGCTGGCTCGCTTCGCTCGGCCCGTGGACAACCCTGCTGGACAAGCTGATGGACAGGCTGC
GCCTGCCCACGAGCTTGACCACAGGGATTGCCCACCGGCTACCCAGCCTTCGACCACATACCCACCGGCT
CCAACTGCGCGGCCTGCGGCCTTGCCCCATCAATTTTTTTAATTTTCTCTGGGGAAAAGCCTCCGGCCTG
CGGCCTGCGCGCTTCGCTTGCCGGTTGGACACCAAGTGGAAGGCGGGTCAAGGCTCGCGCAGCGACCGCG
CAGCGGCTTGGCCTTGACGCGCCTGGAACGACCCAAGCCTATGCGAGTGGGGGCAGTCGAAGGGCGAAGC
CCGCCCGCCTGCCCCCCGAGCCTCACGGCGGCGAGTGCGGGGGTTCCAAGGGGGCAGCGCCACCTTGGGC
AAGGCCGAAGGCCGCGCAGTCGATCAACAAGCCCCGGAGGGGCCACTTTTTGCCGGAGGGGGAGCCGCGC
CGAAGGCGTGGGGGAACCCCGCAGGGGTGCCCTTCTTTGGGCACCAAAGAACTAGATATAGGGCGAAATG
CGAAAGACTTAAAAATCAACAACTTAAAAAAGGGGGGTACGCAACAGCTCATTGCGGCACCCCCCGCAAT
AGCTCATTGCGTAGGTTAAAGAAAATCTGTAATTGACTGCCACTTTTACGCAACGCATAATTGTTGTCGC
GCTGCCGAAAAGTTGCAGCTGATTGCGCATGGTGCCGCAACCGTGCGGCACCCCTACCGCATGGAGATAA
GCATGGCCACGCAGTCCAGAGAAATCGGCATTCAAGCCAAGAACAAGCCCGGTCACTGGGTGCAAACGGA
ACGCAAAGCGCATGAGGCGTGGGCCGGGCTTATTGCGAGGAAACCCACGGCGGCAATGCTGCTGCATCAC
CTCGTGGCGCAGATGGGCCACCAGAACGCCGTGGTGGTCAGCCAGAAGACACTTTCCAAGCTCATCGGAC
GTTCTTTGCGGACGGTCCAATACGCAGTCAAGGACTTGGTGGCCGAGCGCTGGATCTCCGTCGTGAAGCT
CAACGGCCCCGGCACCGTGTCGGCCTACGTGGTCAATGACCGCGTGGCGTGGGGCCAGCCCCGCGACCAG
TTGCGCCTGTCGGTGTTCAGTGCCGCCGTGGTGGTTGATCACGACGACCAGGACGAATCGCTGTTGGGGC
ATGGCGACCTGCGCCGCATCCCGACCCTGTATCCGGGCGAGCAGCAACTACCGACCGGCCCCGGCGAGGA
GCCGCCCAGCCAGCCCGGCATTCCGGGCATGGAACCAGACCTGCCAGCCTTGACCGAAACGGAGGAATGG
GAACGACGCGGGCAGCAGCGCCTGCCGATGCCCGATGAGCCGTGTTTTCTGGACGATGGCGAGCCGTTGG
AGCCGCCGACACGGGTCACGCTGCCGCGCCGGTAGCAGGAAACAGCTATGACCATGCCCGGGTAAGTGAC
TAGCGGAAACACAGAAAAAAGCCCGCACCTGACAGTGCGGGCTTTTTTTTTCGACCAAAGGCTCCGAAGA
GCCGAGTGTCTTCGGTGAATTGTAATACGACTCACTATAGGGCGAATTGACATTGTGAGCGGATAACAAT
ATAATGTGTGGAATTCGAGCTCGGTACCCGGGGATCCTCTAGATTTAAGAAGGAGATATACATATGAAAA
TCGAGAAATCGTTCGTGATTACCGATCCTCGCTTACCGGACTATCCGATCATCTTTGCCAGTGATGGCTT
TCTGGAACTGACCGAATATTCCCGTGAAGAGATTATGGGACGTAATGCTCGCTTTCTGCAGGGTCCAGAA
ACGGACCAAGCAACAGTGCAGAAAATTCGCGATGCGATTCGCGATCAACGCGAAACGACTGTTCAGCTCA
TCAACTACACCAAAAGCGGCAAGAAGTTCTGGAACCTGTTGCATCTGCAACCGGTACGTGACCGGAAAGG
TGGTCTGCAGTACTTCATTGGCGTCCAGCTTGTTGGGTCTGATCACGTGTAACTGAATGTCCAGACCTGC
AGCAATGGCCGACACGGTCTCTGAGAGAAGACACGTCGCTCTTCGACGTAAGTAACTGACTCGGTACCAA
ATTCCAGAAAAGAGGCCTCCCGAAAGGGGGGCCTTTTTTCGTTTTGGTCCTAAGCTTAACTGGCCGTCGT
TTTACATTCAAATATGTATCCGCTCATGAGACAATAACCCTGATAAATGCTTCAATAATATTGAAAAAGG
AAGAGTATGAGTATTCAACATTTCCGTGTCGCCCTTATTCCCTTTTTTGCGGCATTTTGCCTTCCTGTTT
TTGCTCACCCAGAAACGCTGGTGAAAGTAAAAGATGCTGAAGATCAGTTGGGTGCACGAGTGGGTTACAT
CGAACTGGATCTCAACAGCGGTAAGATCCTTGAGAGTTTTCGCCCCGAAGAACGTTTTCCAATGATGAGC
ACTTTTAAAGTTCTGCTATGTGGCGCGGTATTATCCCGTATTGACGCCGGGCAAGAGCAACTCGGTCGCC
GCATACACTATTCTCAGAATGACTTGGTTGAGTACTCACCAGTCACAGAAAAGCATCTTACGGATGGCAT
GACAGTAAGAGAATTATGCAGTGCTGCCATAACCATGAGTGATAACACTGCGGCCAACTTACTTCTGACA
ACGATCGGAGGACCGAAGGAGCTAACCGCTTTTTTGCACAACATGGGGGATCATGTAACTCGCCTTGATC
GTTGGGAACCGGAGCTGAATGAAGCCATACCAAACGACGAGCGTGACACCACGATGCCTGTAGCAATGGC
AACAACGTTGCGCAAACTATTAACTGGCGAACTACTTACTCTAGCTTCCCGGCAACAATTAATAGACTGG
ATGGAGGCGGATAAAGTTGCAGGACCACTTCTGCGCTCGGCCCTTCCGGCTGGCTGGTTTATTGCTGATA
AATCTGGAGCCGGTGAGCGTGGGTCTCGCGGTATCATTGCAGCACTGGGGCCAGATGGTAAGCCCTCCCG
TATCGTAGTTATCTACACGACGGGGAGTCAGGCAACTATGGATGAACGAAATAGACAGATCGCTGAGATA
GGTGCCTCACTGATTAAGCATTGGTAATAATACGACTCACTATAGGGTAACTAATTGAGGCGCGCCTACC
ACCGTCAAAAAAAACGGCGCTTTTTAGCGCCGTTTTTATTTTTCAACCTTCCTAGGTAAGTGACCCTTTA
GTGAGGGTTAATT
Features (pLannotate 1.2.2; 11 found; start..end, strand, type, name):
      1..772     +  rep_origin     pBBR1 oriV: replication origin of the broad-host-range plasmid pBBR1 from Bordetella bronchiseptica; requires the pBBR1 Rep protein for replication
    773..1435    +  CDS            pBBR1 Rep: replication protein for the broad-host-range plasmid pBBR1 from Bordetella bronchiseptica
   1563..1581    +  promoter       T7 promoter: promoter for bacteriophage T7 RNA polymerase
   1593..1609    +  protein_bind   lac operator: The lac repressor binds to the lac operator to inhibit transcription in E. coli. This inhibition can be relieved by adding lactose or isopropyl-β-D-thiogalactopyranoside (IPTG). lac repressor encoded by lacI
   1621..1653    +  misc_feature   MCS (fragment): pUC18/19 multiple cloning site
   1680..2009    +  CDS            BR1: BR1 is a basic (constitutively fluorescent) cyan fluorescent protein published in 2019, derived from Arabidopsis thaliana. It requires the cofactor flavin for fluorescence.
   2159..2176    +  CDS            lacZα (fragment): LacZα fragment of β-galactosidase; lacZ fragment
   2175..2246    +  promoter       AmpR promoter: bla
   2247..3107    +  CDS            AmpR: β-lactamase; bla; confers resistance to ampicillin, carbenicillin, and related antibiotics
   3108..3126    +  promoter       T7 promoter: promoter for bacteriophage T7 RNA polymerase
   3215..3233    -  promoter       T3 promoter: promoter for bacteriophage T3 RNA polymerase
