[The description below was written by a language model from this plasmid's Addgene catalogue record and pLannotate feature annotations shown in this document.]
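Description:
pCFT4.2 is a small (about 3.2 kb) bacterial expression plasmid built on the pUdO4a backbone for production of the flavin-based fluorescent protein phiLOV2.1. It replicates through the pBBR1 origin together with its cognate Rep protein, a broad-host-range system originally from Bordetella bronchiseptica that works in many Gram-negative bacteria beyond E. coli. The catalogue lists it as low copy. Selection is by ampicillin or related β-lactams, through a β-lactamase gene driven by its own promoter.

The payload is a 339 bp phiLOV2.1 coding sequence inserted by Gibson assembly. The catalogue gives the promoter as tac. The automated feature table does not annotate a tac promoter as such, but it does show a lac operator just upstream of the insert, next to a remnant of the pUC multiple cloning site. This is consistent with a lac-repressor-responsive promoter, although no lacI gene is annotated on the plasmid. The annotation software labels the open reading frame as "BR1", a related Arabidopsis-derived, flavin-dependent LOV-domain fluorescent protein. This most likely reflects sequence similarity rather than a different insert, and the catalogue identity of phiLOV2.1 should be taken as authoritative. Short T7 and T3 promoter sequences and a lacZα fragment also appear and seem to be backbone remnants.

Because LOV-based proteins fluoresce using a flavin cofactor and need no oxygen for chromophore maturation, unlike GFP-type proteins, they remain usable under low-oxygen conditions. The associated publication concerns anaerobic fluorescent reporters for live imaging of Pseudomonas aeruginosa, which fits both the choice of reporter and the broad-host-range replicon.
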