Addgene plasmid #208807: pCFT4.2
Purpose: Expresses the fluorescent protein phiLOV2.1
Depositing lab: François-Xavier Campbell-Valois. Depositing organization: University of Ottawa. Publication: Anaerobic fluorescent reporters for live imaging of Pseudomonas aeruginosa. Tchagang CF, Mah TF, Campbell-Valois FX. Front Microbiol. 2023 Oct 20;14:1245755. doi: 10.3389/fmicb.2023.1245755. eCollection 2023. PubMed 37928662.
Backbone
  Vector backbone: pUdO4a
  Backbone size w/o insert (bp): 2892
  Total vector size (bp): 3233
  Vector type: Bacterial Expression
Growth in bacteria
  Bacterial resistance: Ampicillin, 100 μg/mL
  Growth temperature: 37°C
  Growth strain: DH5alpha
  Copy number: Low Copy
Gene/Insert
  Gene/Insert name: phiLOV2.1
  Insert size (bp): 339
  Promoter: tac
  Cloning method: Gibson Cloning
  Sequencing primers: 5′ M13-rev; 3′ M13-fwd
Terms and licenses: Academic/Nonprofit Terms; Industry Terms: Not Available to Industry
How to cite: pCFT4.2 was a gift from François-Xavier Campbell-Valois (Addgene plasmid # 208807 ; http://n2t.net/addgene:208807 ; RRID:Addgene_208807)
